>Addgene plasmid #148205 | pAc5.1B-EGFP-DmUNR_AA | depositor full sequence | sequence record 290653 | Full Sequence
CTTCAAGGAATTAATTCTATATTCTAAAAACACAAATGATACTTCTAAAAAAAATCATGAATGGCATCAA
CTCTGAATCAAATCTTTGCAGATGCACCTACTTCTCATTTCCACTGTCACATCATTTTTCCAGATCTCGC
TGCCTGTTATGTGGCCCACAAACCAAGACACGTTTTATGGCCATTAAAGCTGGCTGATCGTCGCCAAACA
CCAAATACATATCAATATGTACATTCGAGAAAGAAGCGATCAAAGAAGCGTCTTCGGGCGAGTAGGAGAA
TGCGGAGGAGAAGGAGAACGAGCTGATCTAGTATCTCTCCACAATCCAATGCCAACTGACCAACTGGCCA
TATTCGGAGCAATTTGAAGCCAATTTCCATCGCCTGGCGATCGCTCCATTCTTGGCTATATGTTTTTCAC
CGTTCCCGGGGCCATTTTCAAAGACTCGTCGGTAAGATAAGATTGTGTCACTCGCTGTCTCTCTTCATTT
GTCGAAGAATGCTGAGGAATTTCGCGATGACGTCGGCGAGTATTTTGAAGAATGAGAATAATTTGTATTT
ATACGAAAATCAGTTAGTGGAATTTTCTACAAAAACATGTTATCTATAGATAATTTTGTTGCAAAATATG
TTGACTATGACAAAGATTGTATGTATATACCTTTAATGTATTCTCATTTTCTTATGTATTTATAATGGCA
ATGATGATACTGATGATATTTTAAGATGATGCCAGACCACAGGCTGATTTCTGCGTCTTTTGCCGAACGC
AGTGCATGTGCGGTTGTTGTTTTTTGGAATAGTTTCAATTTTCGGACTGTCCGCTTTGATTTCAGTTTCT
TGGCTTATTCAAAAAGCAAAGTAAAGCCAAAAAAGCGAGATGGCAATACCAAATGCGGCAAAACGGTAGT
GGAAGGAAAGGGGTGCGGGGCAGCGGAAGGAAGGGTGGGGCGGGGCGTGGCGGGGTCTGTGGCTGGGCGC
GACGTCACCGACGTTGGAGCCACTCCTTTGACCATGTGTGCGTGTGTGTATTATTCGTGTCTCGCCACTC
GCCGGTTGTTTTTTTCTTTTTATCTCGCTCTCTCTAGCGCCATCTCGTACGCATGCTCAACGCACCGCAT
GTTGCCGTGTCCTTTATGCGTCATTTTGGCTCGAAATAGGCAATTATTTAAACAAAGATTAGTCAACGAA
AACGCTAAAATAAATAAGTCTACAATATGGTTACTTATTGCCATGTGTGTGCAGCCAACGATAGCAACAA
AAGCAACAACACAGTGGCTTTCCCTCTTTCACTTTTTGTTTGCAAGCGCGTGCGAGCAAGACGGCACGAC
CGGCAAACGCAATTACGCTGACAAAGAGCAGACGAAGTTTTGGCCGAAAAACATCAAGGCGCCTGATACG
AATGCATTTGCAATAACAATTGCGATATTTAATATTGTTTATGAAGCTGTTTGACTTCAAAACACACAAA
AAAAAAAATAAAACAAATTATTTGAAAGAGAATTAGGAATCGGACAGCTTATCGTTACGGGCTAACAGCA
CACCGAGACGAAATAGCTTACCTGACGTCACAGCCTCTGGAAGAACTGCCGCCAAGCAGAGAGAGAGAGA
AAAAGAGGGAGAGCAGCTTAGACCGCATGTGCTTGTGTGTGAGGCGTCTCTCTCTTCGTCTCCTGTTTGC
GCAAACGCATAGACTGCACTGAGAAAATCGATTACCTATTTTTTATGAATGAATATTTGCACTATTACTA
TTCAAAACTATTAAGATAGCAATCACATTCAATAGCCAAATACTATACCACCTGAGCGATGCAACGAAAT
GATCAATTTGAGCAAAAATGCTGCATATTTAGGACGGCATCATTATAGAAATGCTTCTTGCTGTGTACTT
TTCTCTCGTCTGGCAGCTGTTTCGCCGTTATTGTTAAAACCGGCTTAAGTTAGGTGTGTTTTCTACGACT
AGTGATGCCCCTACTAGAAGATGTGTGTTGCACAAATGTCCCTGAATAACCAATTTGAAGTGCAGATAGC
AGTAAACGTAAGCTAATATGAATATTATTTAACTGTAATGTTTTAATATCGCTGGACATTACTAATAAAC
CCACTATAAACACATGTACATATGTATGTTTTGGCATACAATGAGTAGTTGGGGAAAAAATGTGTAAAAG
CACCGTGACCATCACAGCATAAAGATAACCAGCTGAAGTATCGAATATGAGTAACCCCCAAATTGAATCA
CATGCCGCAACTGATAGGACCCATGGAAGTACACTCTTCATGGCGATATACAAGACACACACAAGCACGA
ACACCCAGTTGCGGAGGAAATTCTCCGTAAATGAAAACCCAATCGGCGAACAATTCATACCCATATATGG
TAAAAGTTTTGAACGCGACTTGAGAGCGGAGAGCATTGCGGCTGATAAGGTTTTAGCGCTAAGCGGGCTT
TATAAAACGGGCTGCGGGACCAGTTTTCATATCACTACCGTTTGAGTTCTTGTGCTGTGTGGATACTCCT
CCCGACACAAAGCCGCTCCATCAGCCAGCAGTCGTCTAATCCAGAGACCCCGGATCGGGGTACCAACATG
GTGAGCAAGGGCGAGGAGCTGTTCACCGGGGTGGTGCCCATCCTGGTCGAGCTGGACGGCGACGTAAACG
GCCACAAGTTCAGCGTGTCCGGCGAGGGCGAGGGCGATGCCACCTACGGCAAGCTGACCCTGAAGTTCAT
CTGCACCACCGGCAAGCTGCCCGTGCCCTGGCCCACCCTCGTGACCACCCTGACCTACGGCGTGCAGTGC
TTCAGCCGCTACCCCGACCACATGAAGCAGCACGACTTCTTCAAGTCCGCCATGCCCGAAGGCTACGTCC
AGGAGCGCACCATCTTCTTCAAGGACGACGGCAACTACAAGACCCGCGCCGAGGTGAAGTTCGAGGGCGA
CACCCTGGTGAACCGCATCGAGCTGAAGGGCATCGACTTCAAGGAGGACGGCAACATCCTGGGGCACAAG
CTGGAGTACAACTACAACAGCCACAACGTCTATATCATGGCCGACAAGCAGAAGAACGGCATCAAGGTGA
ACTTCAAGATCCGCCACAACATCGAGGACGGCAGCGTGCAGCTCGCCGACCACTACCAGCAGAACACCCC
CATCGGCGACGGCCCCGTGCTGCTGCCCGACAACCACTACCTGAGCACCCAGTCCGCCCTGAGCAAAGAC
CCCAACGAGAAGCGCGATCACATGGTCCTGCTGGAGTTCGTGACCGCCGCCGGGATCACTCTCGGCATGG
ACGAGCTGTACAAGCCAAGCTTGATGAATACCCAATCGAAGGTGTACCGTACCGGCGAAGAAATCTATGA
CAACTTGCCATGCGATAGTTATTTCAACATGAATGCCATTCGCAACCTGGGAATCCCAACAACGTTTCCG
ACCATTGGAACATTTACACTTGACTCTACTACGTTGGGACTGCAGCCGCAGGGTCAGGGCCCGTCGCCCC
AGCAGCAGCAGCATCAACAGCAACAACAACAGCAGCAGCAGCAACATCAGCAGAATATGCACCACCATCA
ACATCAGCAGCAACACATGCAGCAGCAGCAGCAACAACAACAACATCAGCAGCAACACCAACAGCAGCAA
CATCAACAACAACAGCAACATCAGCAGCAGCAGCAGCAGCAACAACAGCATCCAACCATTGGAATGTTCG
ATGCCAACGAGGTTAACGATGTCATCCAGAATCCTCCTCAAATCGGGGTATTCCAGTCTAACAGCGTTCT
GACCAACGGTGCCGGCAGTGGCTCCTCGATCTTTGGCTCCCAATCGAGCAATTCATCGGCGGCAGCTGCA
GATCCCAGCCAGACCACCCGGGAAACTGGCATCATTGAAAAGTTGTTGCATTCGTATGGATTCATTCAGT
GCTGTGAGCGGCAGGCGCGTCTTTTCTTTCATTTCTCGCAATTCAGCGGTAATATTGATCATTTGAAAAT
CGGAGATCCCGTGGAGTTTGAGATGACCTATGATCGCCGCACCGGCAAGCCGATAGCTAGTCAAGTATCA
AAAATAGCCCCAGAGGTTGTTCTCTCCGAGGAGCGGGTCACCGGCACGGTGACCACCGAGCTGCGCACCG
ATAGCGCCAACAATGTGCTTAACTCCAGCGAGACCACAGGTCGCATAAGCTATGAGAACCGAGGCGAATG
CTTCTTTTTACCCTATACCAAAGACGATGTGGAAGGTAATGTCAACTTGCGCGCTGGCGACAAGGTCAGC
TTTCAAATCGCAACGAACCAAAGAGGTAATCTAGGCGCCTGCCATATTCGCCTGGAAAATCCGGCCCAGC
CGGTTAAGTATCGTGGGGTTGTCTGCTCGATGAAGGAGTCGTTTGGCTTTATCGAACGTGCCGATGTGGT
CAAGGAGATTTTCTTCCACTTCTCAGAGGCTGAGGGCAATGTTGAGCTGCGTCCCGGTGACGATGTCGAG
TTCACCATCCAGACGCGGAGCGTAAGTGGCAGTGGCGATCCGACCAATCCCAATATGCTCCAATCAAAAA
TGCAGTCTGCATCTGTGCCTCCGCAGGGCCGTGAATTTGCGTGCAACATCACGCGCCTAGCTCCGGGATC
AGTGATCTTTGAGGACGTCGATAGCACGGTGTATAAGGGCCAGGTGCTTAAGTCGCTTGATCGCAACAAC
CCGGTGCGCCAGAACAATGATCCCTTGCCGGGTCGTATTCGTTATAGGGCCTTGGATTACTCCGAAGTGG
AGGTTCCTTTCGGGGACAAGGATCAAAAGGGTGACTTCACCCTGCGCCACGGCGATTGGGTGCAGTTCCT
GCTTGCCACCGATCGGCGTGATCAATTGCAGAGGGCCACCTCCATTGCCCTGTTGGACGAGACTTTCAAG
GTTTCCGGCGAGAAGCGGGAGCAGGGCACCATTGCCTCTCTCAAGGAGGGCTTCGGATTCCTGCGCTGCG
TAGAGCGTCAGGCTCGTTTATTTTTCCACTTTACTGAAGTTTTAGATACGAGCCGCGAAATCGATATCAA
TGATGAGGTAGAATTCACTGTCATTCAGGAGCCTGGATTGGCCTATAATAACTCGCGTTTGCAGGCCATT
CGCATTAAACACTTGCCGCCCAACTCAGTGCAATTTGAAACTCTAGTGGCCAGCAACATAGAAGGATGTG
TAACTCGCGAGGCGCCTAAGAGCCCAATTAAATCTCAAGATCGCGTCGAGGGCGGTGTGATTACCTATGA
ACATGCCGATGTTAAAAAGACTATAATGTATTTTCTTAAAGACTGCGAAAAACCACCAAGGATTGGGGAG
CGCGTACGCTTCGATATTTACATGGTCAAACGTAACAAGGAGTGTATAGCCGTCAACGTACAGCAAGTAT
CCCTGCATCAGCAGCAACAACAGCAGCAACAGCAGTTGCATCTTAATCAGTCGAATGCTGGGGCAAATAT
CAACCAAAATGACCAGCTGGGAGGATTGTCGAATGGAATCAGTAGCAGCAGCTCGAATGCTTCGCTACAG
AATGGCTATGTCATGCACGGCAGCCCTGGCGGCAGCACCAGCAGCGTGGGCAGCAACAATCCGGTTCATC
TGGATGAATTCAAGATGGAGAACAACAACCATGCCGGATCCGATGCCGGTCAGGTGTACCGTGGCTTCAT
AGCCGTTATGAAGGAGAACTTTGGATTCATTGAGACTTTGTCCCACGATGAGGAGGTCTTCTTTCACTTT
AGCAACTATATGGGCAATCCCAATTGGTTGGAGCTGGGTCAGGAGGTGGAGTACACTCTTGCTCGTAATG
GGAATACATCCGTTTCTGGAAACTGTCTGCCTGCGGAAAATGTCCGTATGCTGCCAAAGAACTCTATTCC
CCAGCCGGCTGTGCTGGAAACCACACACAATGGCGTGGTAGCACGTCCACTGCGTTGCATCAATCCCGAC
CAGCAGGAATATGCCGGTCTCATTGAAATTCTCGATGAGCTACGTACCACTGTCATTTCGCAACACGAAT
TCGGGATTACTAGTCTGGTGAACAAGAGGGATCTGCTCCAGAAGGGCGATCTCGTTAGCTTCCGCATCGA
TGAGAGTGGTCGAGCAGCATGCGTGAATGCCGTAAGGCAGAAGAAGCGTGCCACTGTGGACTCCATCAAG
GGTCAGTTTGGTTTTCTTAACTTTGAGGTGGAGGACGGCAAAAAACTGTTCTTCCACATGTCTGAGGTGC
AGGGCAATACTGTCGCTTTACATCCAGGCGATACCGTGGAGTTCTCCGTGGTCACCAATCAGCGCAATGG
AAAGTCGTCGGCTTGCAATGTTCTGAAAATAAACGATCGTCCGGATCGTCTGATCTCGCGCCTTAAGCTC
AACGGCGATGACACTGTGCCGCGACTGATCCTCATTCGCGCACCCAAGGGACCGCAGGGCAAGGGCTTTT
CCGTTCTAGCTCGTCATCCACGCATTCCAGGCAACTTGGTGGAGTAGCCGCTCGAGTCTAGAGGGCCCGC
GGTTCGAAGGTAAGCCTATCCCTAACCCTCTCCTCGGTCTCGATTCTACGCGTACCGGTCATCATCACCA
TCACCATTGAGTTTAAACCCGCTGATCAGCCTCGACTGTGCCTTCTAAGGCCTGAGCTCGCTGATCAGCC
TCGATCGAGGATCCAGACATGATAAGATACATTGATGAGTTTGGACAAACCACAACTAGAATGCAGTGAA
AAAAATGCTTTATTTGTGAAATTTGTGATGCTATTGCTTTATTTGTAACCATTATAAGCTGCAATAAACA
AGTTAACAACAACAATTGCATTCATTTTATGTTTCAGGTTCAGGGGGAGGTGTGGGAGGTTTTTTAAAGC
AAGTAAAACCTCTACAAATGTGGTATGGCTGATTATGATCAGTCGACCGATGCCCTTGAGAGCCTTCAAC
CCAGTCAGCTCCTTCCGGTGGGCGCGGGGCATGACTATCGTCGCCGCACTTATGACTGTCTTCTTTATCA
TGCAACTCGTAGGACAGGTGCCGGCAGCGCTCTGGGTCATTTTCGGCGAGGACCGCTTTCGCTGGAGCGC
GACGATGATCGGCCTGTCGCTTGCGGTATTCGGAATCTTGCACGCCCTCGCTCAAGCCTTCGTCACTGGT
CCCGCCACCAAACGTTTCGGCGAGAAGCAGGCCATTATCGCCGGCATGGCGGCCGACGCGCTGGGCTACG
TCTTGCTGGCGTTCGCGACGCGAGGCTGGATGGCCTTCCCCATTATGATTCTTCTCGCTTCCGGCGGCAT
CGGGATGCCCGCGTTGCAGGCCATGCTGTCCAGGCAGGTAGATGACGACCATCAGGGACAGCTTCAAGGA
TCGCTCGCGGCTCTTACCAGCCAGCAAAAGGCCAGGAACCGTAAAAAGGCCGCGTTGCTGGCGTTTTTCC
ATAGGCTCCGCCCCCCTGACGAGCATCACAAAAATCGACGCTCAAGTCAGAGGTGGCGAAACCCGACAGG
ACTATAAAGATACCAGGCGTTTCCCCCTGGAAGCTCCCTCGTGCGCTCTCCTGTTCCGACCCTGCCGCTT
ACCGGATACCTGTCCGCCTTTCTCCCTTCGGGAAGCGTGGCGCTTTCTCAATGCTCACGCTGTAGGTATC
TCAGTTCGGTGTAGGTCGTTCGCTCCAAGCTGGGCTGTGTGCACGAACCCCCCGTTCAGCCCGACCGCTG
CGCCTTATCCGGTAACTATCGTCTTGAGTCCAACCCGGTAAGACACGACTTATCGCCACTGGCAGCAGCC
ACTGGTAACAGGATTAGCAGAGCGAGGTATGTAGGCGGTGCTACAGAGTTCTTGAAGTGGTGGCCTAACT
ACGGCTACACTAGAAGGACAGTATTTGGTATCTGCGCTCTGCTGAAGCCAGTTACCTTCGGAAAAAGAGT
TGGTAGCTCTTGATCCGGCAAACAAACCACCGCTGGTAGCGGTGGTTTTTTTGTTTGCAAGCAGCAGATT
ACGCGCAGAAAAAAAGGATCTCAAGAAGATCCTTTGATCTTTTCTACGGGGTCTGACGCTCAGTGGAACG
AAAACTCACGTTAAGGGATTTTGGTCATGAGATTATCAAAAAGGATCTTCACCTAGATCCTTTTAAATTA
AAAATGAAGTTTTAAATCAATCTAAAGTATATATGAGTAAACTTGGTCTGACAGTTACCAATGCTTAATC
AGTGAGGCACCTATCTCAGCGATCTGTCTATTTCGTTCATCCATAGTTGCCTGACTCCCCGTCGTGTAGA
TAACTACGATACGGGAGGGCTTACCATCTGGCCCCAGTGCTGCAATGATACCGCGAGACCCACGCTCACC
GGCTCCAGATTTATCAGCAATAAACCAGCCAGCCGGAAGGGCCGAGCGCAGAAGTGGTCCTGCAACTTTA
TCCGCCTCCATCCAGTCTATTAATTGTTGCCGGGAAGCTAGAGTAAGTAGTTCGCCAGTTAATAGTTTGC
GCAACGTTGTTGCCATTGCTGCAGGCATCGTGGTGTCACGCTCGTCGTTTGGTATGGCTTCATTCAGCTC
CGGTTCCCAACGATCAAGGCGAGTTACATGATCCCCCATGTTGTGCAAAAAAGCGGTTAGCTCCTTCGGT
CCTCCGATCGTTGTCAGAAGTAAGTTGGCCGCAGTGTTATCACTCATGGTTATGGCAGCACTGCATAATT
CTCTTACTGTCATGCCATCCGTAAGATGCTTTTCTGTGACTGGTGAGTACTCAACCAAGTCATTCTGAGA
ATAGTGTATGCGGCGACCGAGTTGCTCTTGCCCGGCGTCAACACGGGATAATACCGCGCCACATAGCAGA
ACTTTAAAAGTGCTCATCATTGGAAAACGTTCTTCGGGGCGAAAACTCTCAAGGATCTTACCGCTGTTGA
GATCCAGTTCGATGTAACCCACTCGTGCACCCAACTGATCTTCAGCATCTTTTACTTTCACCAGCGTTTC
TGGGTGAGCAAAAACAGGAAGGCAAAATGCCGCAAAAAAGGGAATAAGGGCGACACGGAAATGTTGAATA
CTCATACTCTTCCTTTTTCAATATTATTGAAGCATTTATCAGGGTTATTGTCTCATGAGCGGATACATAT
TTGAATGTATTTAGAAAAATAAACAAATAGGGGTTCCGCGCACATTTCCCCGAAAAGTGCCACCTGACGT
CTAAGAAACCATTATTATCATGACATTAACCTATAAAAATAGGCGTATCACGAGGCCCTTTCGT
Features (pLannotate 1.2.2; 11 found; start..end, strand, type, name):
     56..2568    +  promoter       Ac5 promoter: Drosophila melanogaster actin 5C promoter
   2588..3304    +  CDS            EGFP: EGFP is a basic (constitutively fluorescent) green fluorescent protein published in 1996, derived from Aequorea victoria. It is reported to be a rapidly-maturing weak dimer with moderate acid sensitivity.
   3660..3676    -  CDS            KA2 (fragment): first 150 residues of the mouse kainate receptor subunit 2 mediates targeting to the neuronal soma (Shemesh et al., 2017)
   6167..6424    +  CDS            CSDE1 (fragment): CSDE1_CAVPO - Also known as UNR. Protein inferred from homology: Swiss-Prot protein existence level 3. RNA-binding protein involved in translationally coupled mRNA turnover. Implicated with other RNA-binding proteins in the cytoplasmic deadenylation/translational and decay interplay of the FOS mRNA mediated by the major coding-region determinant of instability (mCRD) domain. Required for efficient formation of stress granules. From Cavia porcellus (Guinea pig).
   6519..6560    +  CDS            V5 tag: epitope tag from simian virus 5
   6660..6794    -  polyA_signal   SV40 poly(A) signal: SV40 polyadenylation signal
   6817..6901    -  CDS            large T antigen (fragment): large T antigen from SV40 (simian virus 40)
   6902..7372    +  CDS            TcR (fragment): tetracycline efflux protein; tet; confers resistance to tetracycline
   7416..8004    -  rep_origin     ori: high-copy-number ColE1/pMB1/pBR322/pUC origin of replication
   8175..9035    -  CDS            AmpR: β-lactamase; bla; confers resistance to ampicillin, carbenicillin, and related antibiotics
   9036..9140    -  promoter       AmpR promoter: bla
