[The description below was written by a language model from this plasmid's Addgene catalogue record and pLannotate feature annotations shown in this document.]
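Description:
pAc5.1B-EGFP-DmUNR_AA is a 9,234 nt insect expression plasmid for producing Drosophila melanogaster UNR (Upstream of N-ras, gene Unr/CG7015) as a fluorescent fusion protein. The catalogue lists the backbone as unknown, although the name and the annotated parts are consistent with a pAc5.1-type vector. Expression is driven by the strong, constitutive D. melanogaster actin 5C (Ac5) promoter, which is commonly used for transient or stable expression in cultured fly cells. An EGFP coding sequence lies immediately downstream of the promoter, followed by the region holding the UNR open reading frame, so the protein is expected to carry EGFP at its N-terminus. According to the depositor, the ORF was taken from transcript variant B.

The automated annotation recognises only a short stretch of the insert, through homology to the vertebrate UNR orthologue CSDE1. The tiny KA2 hit within the insert region is most likely a spurious match. A V5 epitope tag sits downstream of the insert, but the record does not indicate whether it is in frame or preceded by a stop codon. An SV40 polyadenylation signal follows the expression cassette, and the adjacent large T antigen and tetracycline-resistance fragments are backbone remnants rather than functional genes.

In bacteria the plasmid replicates from a ColE1/pUC-type origin and is selected with ampicillin through the bla gene and its own promoter. The catalogue describes it as low copy. No insect selection marker is annotated, and the record does not explain the "_AA" suffix. The stated purpose is simply insect expression of DmUNR, which suits localisation, pull-down or functional studies of this RNA-binding protein.
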