Addgene plasmid #148205: pAc5.1B-EGFP-DmUNR_AA
Purpose: Insect Expression of DmUNR
Depositing lab: Elisa Izaurralde. Depositing organization: Max Planck Institute for Developmental Biology.
Backbone
  Vector backbone: Unknown
  Vector type: Insect Expression
Growth in bacteria
  Bacterial resistance: Ampicillin, 100 μg/mL
  Growth temperature: 37°C
  Growth strain: DH5alpha
  Copy number: Low Copy
Gene/Insert
  Gene/Insert name: DmUNR
  Species: D. melanogaster (fly)
  Entrez Gene: Unr (a.k.a. Dmel_CG7015, BcDNA:LD13080, CG7015, CR32028, Dmel\CG7015, Dmel_CR32028, MRE30, UNR, dUNR, unr)
  Cloning method: Unknown
Terms and licenses: Academic/Nonprofit Terms; Industry Terms: Not Available to Industry
Depositor comments: ORF extracted from variant B, NCBI:NM_001144440.1 Plasmids from this collection were made available to the research community and donated after the lab closed. Please note that the sequence provided by the depositing laboratory may be theoretical/predicted or based on Sanger sequencing results. There may be discrepancies between sequencing results obtained by Addgene and the depositor sequence. If an Addgene verified sequence is not available, please contact before placing your order to request that our lab fully sequence the plasmid.
How to cite: pAc5.1B-EGFP-DmUNR_AA was a gift from Elisa Izaurralde (Addgene plasmid # 148205 ; http://n2t.net/addgene:148205 ; RRID:Addgene_148205)
